>Addgene plasmid #187836 | pVoPo-01 | addgene full sequence | sequence record 377309 | Addgene NGS Result
TAGTCCTGTCGGGTTTCGCCACCTCTGACTTGAGCGTCGATTTTTGTGATGCTCGTCAGGGGGGCGGAGC
CTATGGAAAAACGCCAGCAACGCGGCCTTTTTACGGTTCCTGGCTCTCGAGTAGATACAGAGTACTAGTT
TAATAATTTAAGGAGGAGAATAATGGTATCTAAAGGAGAAGAAGATAATATAGCTATAATTAAAGAATTT
ATGAGATTTAAAGTTCATATGGAAGGATCTGTTAATGGACATGAATTTGAAATAGAAGGAGAAGGAGAAG
GAAGACCTTATGAAGGTACTCAAACAGCTAAATTAAAAGTAACTAAAGGTGGTCCATTACCATTTGCATG
GGATATATTAAGTCCTCAATTTATGTATGGATCTAAAGCATATGTTAAACATCCTGCTGATATACCTGAT
TATTTAAAATTATCATTTCCAGAAGGTTTTAAATGGGAAAGAGTTATGAATTTTGAAGATGGTGGAGTAG
TTACTGTAACACAAGATAGTTCATTACAAGATGGAGATTTTATATATAAAGTTAAATTAAGAGGTACTAA
TTTTCCATCTGATGGACCAGTAATGCAAAAGAAAACTATGGGATGGGAAGCATCATCTGAAAGAATGTAT
CCAGAAGATGGAGCATTAAAAGGTGAAATTAAACAAAGATTAAAATTAAAAGATGGAGGTCATTATGATG
CTGAAGTTAAGACTACATATAAAGCTAAGAAACCAGTTCAATTACCAGGTGCATATAATGTTAATATTAA
ATTAGATATAACTTCTCATAATGAAGATTATACTATAGTTGAACAATATGAAAGAGCAGAAGGAAGACAT
TCAACAGGAGGTATGGATGAATTATATAAATAAGGATCCTATAAGTTTTAATAAAACTTTAAATAGAAAA
AGGCTTCTCTCATGAGAAGTCTTTTTTATTTAAAATAAATATAAAATAAAATAGAGGCTATAAATAGCCT
CTATTTTATGTGAGAAATCCCTAAATAAAAAGATGCCAGTGTGCTGGAATTCGCCCTTAGGCTGCGCTAG
GGACCTCTTTAGCTCCCTTTTGCTGGCGAATTCTTATGGATTTTAGGGTAACAAAAAACACCGTATTTCT
ACGATGTTTTTGCTTAAATACTTGTTTTTAGTTACAGACAAACCTGAAGTTAACTATTTATCAATTCCTG
CAATTCGTTTACAAAACGGCAAATGTGAAATCCGTCACATACTGCGTGATGAACTTGAATTGCCAAAGGA
AGTATAATTTTGTTATCTTCTTTATAATATTTCCCCATAGTAAAAATAGGAATCAAATAATCATATCCTT
TCTGCAAATTCAGATTAAAGCCATCGAAGGTTGACCACGGTATCATAGATACATTAAAAATGTTTTCCGG
AGCATTTGGCTTTCCTTCCATTCTATGATTGTTTCCATACCGTTGCGTATCACTTTCATAATCTGCTAAA
AATGATTTAAAGTCAGACTTACACTCAGTCCAAAGGCTGGAAAATGTTTCAGTATCATTGTGAAATATTG
TATAGCTTGGTATCATCTCATCATATATCCCCAATTCACCATCTTGATTGATTGCCGTCCTAAACTCTGA
ATGGCGGTTTACAATCATTGCAATATAATAAAGCATTGCAGGATATAGTTTCATTCCCTTTTCCTTTATT
TGTGTGATATCCACTTTAACGGTCATGCTGTAGGTACAAGGTACACTTGCAAAGTAGTGGTCAAAATACT
CTTTTCTGTTCCAACTATTTTTATCAATTTTTTCAAATACCATTTAAAATTACCTCCTTAAAATATACTG
CTTTAATTGTATAATTTTAGCTAATTATTGTCAAGTATTTTTAAAGTTATGTAAATTTTTTACTTATATT
TTATCGATCGTTCTAGATATTCTTTTTTAAACTTTTCAAATGCTTCAAATTCTACATCTGCAACTTCTAC
ATCTTTTCCAGTATTTCCAAACTTCACACAATTTTTGTAAACATTTCTTAATTTTTCCAAGTATTCTATG
TCTTCCTTTTCTTCTTTAACATACTCTTGTAACTGTGTCATCAAATTAGTTTTGTCTTCCACATTCCCCC
TTTTTCTTGTAATTGCCTTATTTAATTCTTCAAATCTTATTGTTTTCATTTTATTGTACCTCCAATTTTT
TTATATATCTATGTTAAAAAACATATTGACAATTGATTAAAACAATGATATTATGGTCGGTTGAGCTCAT
TGAGCTGAGTGCAGACTTTCCCCCTTGTAAAAAGGGGAAAAAACGATTGATAATGATACAATGGTCGTAT
ATCGCTATGTTCGCATCGTTTAACTTACTTTATCGCATATTTAATTATATGCCAGTGTTAGCCCTGCCCA
ACACCTAGAGTTTTAGCTTACTTTCTAAATTATAACCCTAATAAAGTACCCACTCAGAGCACCTCCAAGA
CTTTTAAAGGTAGCCTCGCACCTTGCTACAATTCATAATACCACCATTACGGTGCTATACCGTTTCGAGC
AGAACGGCTATACATACGAATTTATCTTATGTATAAAATTTGTTACAAATATAATAGTAAGTTTTTTTTA
TATAAAAAAGCAGATCGCTTTTATTTTTTTTGCAACCTGCTTCACAACTCATTTTTTTACTTTAGTAAAT
AAATCCTTTACATCTTTTAAAAAATATGGTATATTAAGTCAAAGCAGGCATAACATATATGTTATGTTTT
ATAGTAAAAATGGACTATTCAACTATTTAAAAAATGGTAGAATACAAATAATTTTCCTGGCAGTCAATTA
TTTTTTAAAAATTTTTACTATTATATTTTTAAATTTTAAATTTTAGATAGAGTTATTTGGCGATAACTCT
TTTTGTCTTACTTCTGAGTTTAGCATATTTTTTTTGTTTTGTAAATCCATTTCTTTATTTTTCTTTACAA
CATAAACTTTTTTTACTTCTCTATAAATCTTCTCACCAGTTGAAACATCAATTTCTAACAGTTCTCTAGC
AATAAAATTTTTAATATAGAGTAAATCTTTTTCATCTGTAAGTATATCATTCATTTCATCAAAATCCAAC
TTTTTTTTGGTTTCTTTTGGTTTTATTAAATTTCGTGAACAGAAATAGGCTTTTTTTTGATTTGCTTTCT
TTTCTAAGTCTTTCACAAAATACTTCGTTATATACACCCCCACAGCTTCATTTTTAACAGTTTCTTTAAT
CTTATTTATTTTTATAAATCCATTCGCCCACAATTCCCCAAGCTTCTTATTATCTATATATGGGACCGAG
AACAGCACCAAATGATAATGGATTGCTCCCCTCTGCTGGAGTTCCCAAGTTGCAATATATTTAAGCTGTT
GATTTTTCAAGTACCTTTTCAATCTCTTAATAAATAAAGTAAATTCACGATTTGCCCTTTCTATATCCTG
TATATTTTCTTTAAAAGTAAGAGTTAAAAAGGTACTTTTATCATCATAATTACAATCAATTATCCTTTTT
ATTTCAAATCGCTTGTCCTGGTAATATGCTTTCCTTCGTTGCATACTTTCAGCTTTTTCAATGCTACTTA
ATTCTTCAAAATCTCTTCTTTTTCTTCCTGGTCTTCTTTTAAAGTCAAAAGCAGTTAAAGCATCAATATT
GAAAATGTATTCAGTTATATTTTTTGATTTTATTTCTTTAGTGTTATAAAATTTCAACTCAATAAATTCC
CCCTTTATTAATCTGCATAATCTTTTTTATAATGTCCTTTACAACCTAATATTCTTAATCTATCATTTTT
TAAGTCATAAATTAGTCTATGTTCATCACTTATTCTTCTGCTATAAATAGCCCTATTTTTAAAATGTTTT
AATCTCTCAGGCTTACCAGTACCGCGGCCGCTCCAGTAATGACCTCAGAACTCCATCTGGATTTGTTCAG
AACGCTCGGTTGCCGCCGGGCGTTTTTTATTGGTGAGAATCCAAGCACTAGTCATGACCAAAATCCCTTA
ACGTGAGTTTTCGTTCCACTGAGCGTCAGACCCCGTAGAAAAGATCAAAGGATCTTCTTGAGATCCTTTT
TTTCTGCGCGTAATCTGCTGCTTGCAAACAAAAAAACCACCGCTACCAGCGGTGGTTTGTTTGCCGGATC
AAGAGCTACCAACTCTTTTTCCGAAGGTAACTGGCTTCAGCAGAGCGCAGATACCAAATACTGTCCTTCT
AGTGTAGCCGTAGTTAGGCCACCACTTCAAGAACTCTGTAGCACCGCCTACATACCTCGCTCTGCTAATC
CTGTTACCAGTGGCTGCTGCCAGTGGCGATAAGTCGTGTCTTACCGGGTTGGACTCAAGACGATAGTTAC
CGGATAAGGCGCAGCGGTCGGGCTGAACGGGGGGTTCGTGCACACAGCCCAGCTTGGAGCGAACGACCTA
CACCGAACTGAGATACCTACAGCGTGAGCTATGAGAAAGCGCCACGCTTCCCGAAGGGAGAAAGGCGGAC
AGGTATCCGGTAAGCGGCAGGGTCGGAACAGGAGAGCGCACGAGGGAGCTTCCAGGGGGAAACGCCTGGT
ATCTTTA
Features (pLannotate 1.2.2; 6 found; start..end, strand, type, name):
    163..870     +  CDS            mCherry: mCherry is a basic (constitutively fluorescent) red fluorescent protein published in 2004, derived from Discosoma sp.. It is reported to be a very rapidly-maturing monomer with low acid sensitivity.
   1173..1793    -  CDS            catP: CAT2_CLOPF - Protein inferred from homology: Swiss-Prot protein existence level 3. This enzyme is an effector of chloramphenicol resistance in bacteria. From Clostridium perfringens.
   2332..2586    -  ncRNA          ARRPOF: Accession: RF02933 - ARRPOF RNA
   3739..3873    -  CDS            yoeB (fragment): YOEB_ECOLI - Experimental evidence at protein level: Swiss-Prot protein existence level 1. Also shown in vitro to be a translation initiation blocker. Binds to the 70S ribosome and 50S ribosomal subunit; binding is inhibited by hygromycin A and tetracycline, both of which bind to the 30S subunit in the A site. Thus YoeB is located at the interface between 50S and 30S ribosomes and interacts with the A site where it cleaves mRNA, blocking translation initiation. From Escherichia coli (strain K12).
   3916..3950    +  terminator     lambda t0 terminator: minimal transcription terminator from phage lambda (Scholtissek and Grosse, 1987)
   4048..79      +  rep_origin     ori (across the origin): high-copy-number ColE1/pMB1/pBR322/pUC origin of replication
