[The description below was written by a language model from this plasmid's Addgene catalogue record and pLannotate feature annotations shown in this document.]
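Description:
pVoPo-01 is an empty bacterial backbone built on pVoPo-00 and intended as the starting point for a transcriptional reporter system in Fusobacterium nucleatum. The sequenced record is 4,557 nt, somewhat larger than the 3.6 kb listed for the parental backbone, which is consistent with a reporter module having been added. In E. coli it is maintained through a ColE1/pMB1-type origin, normally a high-copy replicon, although the catalogue lists copy number as unknown. Selection relies on catP, a Clostridium perfringens-type chloramphenicol acetyltransferase gene that confers chloramphenicol resistance.

The payload is an mCherry coding sequence, a rapidly maturing monomeric red fluorescent protein. No promoter is annotated upstream of it. That fits the stated purpose as an empty reporter backbone, in which a promoter of interest would be placed ahead of mCherry so that fluorescence reports its transcriptional activity, but the record does not describe the cloning site or any upstream regulatory elements. A minimal lambda t0 terminator lies between the rest of the plasmid and the ColE1 origin, where it may help limit transcriptional read-through.

The remaining annotations are an ARRPOF non-coding RNA match and a short fragment resembling the yoeB toxin gene. They fall in a region of more than 2 kb between catP and the terminator that is otherwise unannotated. This region may carry sequences needed for maintenance in Fusobacterium, but the record identifies no fusobacterial replicon, so this remains unconfirmed. The plasmid is suited to building promoter–mCherry fusions for studying gene regulation in F. nucleatum.
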