Addgene plasmid #187836: pVoPo-01
Purpose: (Empty Backbone) Backbone for transcriptional reporter system in Fusobacterium nucleatum
Depositing lab: Jörg Vogel. Depositing organization: Helmholtz-Zentrum fuer Infektionsforschung (HZI). Publication: Expanding the genetic toolkit helps dissect a global stress response in the early-branching species Fusobacterium nucleatum. Ponath F, Zhu Y, Cosi V, Vogel J. Proc Natl Acad Sci U S A. 2022 Oct 4;119(40):e2201460119. doi: 10.1073/pnas.2201460119. Epub 2022 Sep 26. PubMed 36161895.
Backbone
  Vector backbone: pVoPo-00
  Backbone size (bp): 3600
  Vector type: Bacterial Expression
Growth in bacteria
  Bacterial resistance: Chloramphenicol, 25 μg/mL
  Growth temperature: 37°C
  Growth strain: DH5alpha
  Copy number: Unknown
Terms and licenses: Academic/Nonprofit Terms; Industry Terms: Not Available to Industry
How to cite: pVoPo-01 was a gift from Jörg Vogel (Addgene plasmid # 187836 ; http://n2t.net/addgene:187836 ; RRID:Addgene_187836)
